Addgene plasmid #155584: ELMOD3
Purpose: For use in RBP tethering screen
Depositing lab: Eugene Yeo. Depositing organization: University of California, San Diego (UCSD). Publication: Large-scale tethered function assays identify factors that regulate mRNA stability and translation. Luo EC, Nathanson JL, Tan FE, Schwartz JL, Schmok JC, Shankar A, Markmiller S, Yee BA, Sathe S, Pratt GA, Scaletta DB, Ha Y, Hill DE, Aigner S, Yeo GW. Nat Struct Mol Biol. 2020 Oct;27(10):989-1000. doi: 10.1038/s41594-020-0477-6. Epub 2020 Aug 17. PubMed 32807991.
Backbone
  Vector backbone: E2.pEF5-DEST-FL-V5-MCP
  Backbone size w/o insert (bp): 7357
  Vector type: Mammalian Expression
Growth in bacteria
  Bacterial resistance: Ampicillin, 100 μg/mL
  Growth temperature: 37°C
  Growth strain: DH5alpha
  Copy number: High Copy
Gene/Insert
  Gene/Insert name: ELMOD3 (alt name: Accession: BC001942.1)
  Species: H. sapiens (human)
  Insert size (bp): 1176
  Mutation: none
  Entrez Gene: ELMOD3 (a.k.a. DFNA81, DFNB88, LST3, RBED1, RBM29)
  Promoter: EF-1a
  Tag / fusion protein: V5-MCP (C terminal on backbone)
  Cloning method: Gateway Cloning
  Sequencing primers: 5′ TAATACGACTCACTATAGGG; 3′ gctcgagtctagagggc
Resource information
  A portion of this plasmid was derived from a plasmid made by: DNASU Plasmid Repository Center for Personalized Diagnostics Biodesign Institute
Terms and licenses: Academic/Nonprofit Terms; Industry Terms: Not Available to Industry
How to cite: ELMOD3 was a gift from Eugene Yeo (Addgene plasmid # 155584 ; http://n2t.net/addgene:155584 ; RRID:Addgene_155584)
