[The description below was written by a language model from this plasmid's Addgene catalogue record and pLannotate feature annotations shown in this document.]
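Description:
ELMOD3 is a mammalian expression plasmid built by Gateway recombination of the human ELMOD3 open reading frame (recorded as an unmutated 1,176 bp insert) into the destination vector E2.pEF5-DEST-FL-V5-MCP. The coding sequence sits between attB1 and attB2 sites downstream of the strong constitutive EF-1α promoter, with a T7 promoter just upstream of the insert. It is followed in turn by a V5 epitope tag, the bacteriophage MS2 coat protein (MCP) and a bovine growth hormone polyadenylation signal, so the product is ELMOD3 carrying a C-terminal V5-MCP fusion. The automated annotation matches only part of the region between the att sites to the reference ELMOD3 protein. This may reflect an isoform difference in the source cDNA, though the record does not explain it.

MCP binds a specific MS2 RNA stem-loop, so the fusion can be recruited to a reporter transcript bearing such hairpins. This fits the stated purpose of an RNA-binding-protein tethering screen, in which candidate proteins are artificially tethered to an mRNA to test their effects on its stability or translation. The V5 tag allows detection of the fusion protein.

Downstream of the expression cassette lies an FRT site directly preceding a hygromycin resistance gene and an SV40 poly(A) signal. This arrangement is typical of vectors designed for FLP-mediated integration into an FRT-containing genomic locus with hygromycin selection, although the record does not state that it was used in this way. In E. coli the plasmid is maintained by a high-copy ColE1/pUC-type origin and selected with ampicillin through the β-lactamase gene. The remaining annotations (f1 ori, ble, lacI, SV40 and CMV fragments) are short backbone remnants.
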