Features (pLannotate 1.2.2; 24 found; start..end, strand, type, name):
      1..1179    +  promoter       EF-1α promoter: strong constitutive promoter for human elongation factor EF-1α
   1196..1214    +  promoter       T7 promoter: promoter for bacteriophage T7 RNA polymerase
   1294..1311    +  protein_bind   attB1 (fragment): mutant version of attB; core recombination site for the Gateway® BP reaction BP Clonase™
   1317..2258    +  CDS            ELMOD3 (fragment): ELMD3_HUMAN - Also known as RBED1, RBM29. Experimental evidence at protein level: Swiss-Prot protein existence level 1. Acts as a GTPase-activating protein (GAP) for ARL2 with low specific activity. From Homo sapiens (Human).
   2492..2515    -  protein_bind   attB2: mutant version of attB; recombination site for the Gateway® BP reaction BP Clonase™
   2640..2681    +  CDS            V5 tag: epitope tag from simian virus 5
   2694..3080    +  CDS            MS2: bacteriophage MS2 coat protein binds to a specific stem-loop structure in the viral RNA (Peabody, 1993)
   3142..3366    +  polyA_signal   bGH poly(A) signal: bovine growth hormone polyadenylation signal
   3370..3391    +  promoter       SV40 promoter (fragment): SV40 enhancer and early promoter
   3412..3645    +  rep_origin     f1 ori (fragment) (sequence partly withheld): f1 bacteriophage origin of replication; arrow indicates direction of (+) strand synthesis
   3650..3697    +  protein_bind   FRT: FLP-mediated recombination occurs in the 8-bp core sequence TCTAGAAA (Turan and Bode, 2011). FLP recombinase from the Saccharomyces cerevisiae 2μ plasmid
   3705..4727    +  CDS            HygR: aminoglycoside phosphotransferase from E. coli; aph(4)-Ia; confers resistance to hygromycin
   4737..4862    +  CDS            ble (fragment): BLE_KLEPN - Experimental evidence at protein level: Swiss-Prot protein existence level 1. Binding protein with a strong affinity to the bleomycin family of antibiotics. Binds to CL990; an antimitotic-antibiotic compound. From Klebsiella pneumoniae.
   4857..4978    +  polyA_signal   SV40 poly(A) signal: SV40 polyadenylation signal
   5051..5067    -  protein_bind   lac operator: The lac repressor binds to the lac operator to inhibit transcription in E. coli. This inhibition can be relieved by adding lactose or isopropyl-β-D-thiogalactopyranoside (IPTG). lac repressor encoded by lacI
   5075..5105    -  promoter       lac promoter: promoter for the E. coli lac operon
   5120..5141    -  protein_bind   CAP binding site: CAP binding activates transcription in the presence of cAMP. E. coli catabolite activator protein
   5154..5246    -  CDS            lacI (fragment): lac repressor; lacI; The lac repressor binds to the lac operator to inhibit transcription in E. coli. This inhibition can be relieved by adding lactose or isopropyl-β-D-thiogalactopyranoside (IPTG).
   5429..6017    -  rep_origin     ori: high-copy-number ColE1/pMB1/pBR322/pUC origin of replication
   6188..7048    -  CDS            AmpR: β-lactamase; bla; confers resistance to ampicillin, carbenicillin, and related antibiotics
   7049..7153    -  promoter       AmpR promoter: bla
   7212..7264    -  misc_feature   bom (fragment): basis of mobility region from pBR322
   7419..7437    +  enhancer       CMV enhancer (fragment): human cytomegalovirus immediate early enhancer
   7462..7528    +  CDS            small t antigen (fragment): SV40 (simian virus 40) small t antigen
>Addgene plasmid #155584 | ELMOD3 | addgene full sequence | sequence record 377217 | Addgene NGS Result
GGCTCCGGTGCCCGTCAGTGGGCAGAGCGCACATCGCCCACAGTCCCCGAGAAGTTGGGGGGAGGGGTCG
GCAATTGAACCGGTGCCTAGAGAAGGTGGCGCGGGGTAAACTGGGAAAGTGATGTCGTGTACTGGCTCCG
CCTTTTTCCCGAGGGTGGGGGAGAACCGTATATAAGTGCAGTAGTCGCCGTGAACGTTCTTTTTCGCAAC
GGGTTTGCCGCCAGAACACAGGTAAGTGCCGTGTGTGGTTCCCGCGGGCCTGGCCTCTTTACGGGTTATG
GCCCTTGCGTGCCTTGAATTACTTCCACCTGGCTGCAGTACGTGATTCTTGATCCCGAGCTTCGGGTTGG
AAGTGGGTGGGAGAGTTCGAGGCCTTGCGCTTAAGGAGCCCCTTCGCCTCGTGCTTGAGTTGAGGCCTGG
CCTGGGCGCTGGGGCCGCCGCGTGCGAATCTGGTGGCACCTTCGCGCCTGTCTCGCTGCTTTCGATAAGT
CTCTAGCCATTTAAAATTTTTGATGACCTGCTGCGACGCTTTTTTTCTGGCAAGATAGTCTTGTAAATGC
GGGCCAAGATCTGCACACTGGTATTTCGGTTTTTGGGGCCGCGGGCGGCGACGGGGCCCGTGCGTCCCAG
CGCACATGTTCGGCGAGGCGGGGCCTGCGAGCGCGGCCACCGAGAATCGGACGGGGGTAGTCTCAAGCTG
GCCGGCCTGCTCTGGTGCCTGGCCTCGCGCCGCCGTGTATCGCCCCGCCCTGGGCGGCAAGGCTGGCCCG
GTCGGCACCAGTTGCGTGAGCGGAAAGATGGCCGCTTCCCGGCCCTGCTGCAGGGAGCTCAAAATGGAGG
ACGCGGCGCTCGGGAGAGCGGGCGGGTGAGTCACCCACACAAAGGAAAAGGGCCTTTCCGTCCTCAGCCG
TCGCTTCATGTGACTCCACGGAGTACCGGGCGCCGTCCAGGCACCTCGATTAGTTCTCGAGCTTTTGGAG
TACGTCGTCTTTAGGTTGGGGGGAGGGGTTTTATGCGATGGAGTTTCCCCACACTGAGTGGGTGGAGACT
GAAGTTAGGCCAGCTTGGCACTTGATGTAATTCTCCTTGGAATTTGCCCTTTTTGAGTTTGGATCTTGGT
TCATTCTCAAGCCTCAGACAGTGGTTCAAAGTTTTTTTCTTCCATTTCAGGTGTCGTGAGGAATTAGCTT
GGTACTAATACGACTCACTATAGGGAGACCCAAGCTGGCTAGGTAAGCTTGGTACCGAGCTCGGATCCAC
TAGTCCAGTGTGGTGGAATTCTGCAGATATCAACAAGTTTGTACAAAAAAGTTGGCATGAATGAAAAATC
TTGCTCTTTCCATAGTAAAGAAGAATTAAGAGATGGACAGGGTGAAAGATTGTCTGCTGGATATTCTCCA
TCATATGACAAGGACAAGAGTGTTCTGGCTTTCAGAGGAATCCCTATCTCAGAGTTGAAGAACCATGGCA
TTCTCCAGGCTCTGACCACAGAAGCTTATGAATGGGAGCCACGTGTTGTGAGTACAGAGGTGGTCAGAGC
CCAAGAAGAATGGGAAGCTGTGGACACCATCCAGCCAGAGACAGGGAGCCAAGCTAGCTCAGAGCAGCCT
GGGCAGCTAATCTCCTTCAGTGAGGCCCTGCAGCACTTCCAGACTGTGGACCTTTCCCCCTTCAAGAAAA
GAATCCAGCCAACTATTCGAAGGACTGGGCTCGCCGCCCTCCGACACTACCTCTTCGGGCCTCCAAAGCT
CCACCAGCGCCTTCGGGAAGAAAGGGACTTGGTCCTGACCATTGCTCAGTGTGGCCTGGATAGCCAAGAC
CCAGTGCATGGCCGAGTCCTCCAGACCATCTATAAGAAGCTGACCGGCTCCAAGTTTGACTGTGCCCTTC
ATGGAAACCACTGGGAGGACCTGGGCTTTCAGGGAGCGAATCCAGCCACAGACCTGAGAGGCGCAGGCTT
CCTTGCCCTCCTGCATCTGCTCTACCTGGTGATGGACTCAAAGACCTTGCCGATGGCGCAGGAGATTTTC
CGCCTGTCTCGTCACCACATCCAGCAATTCCCTTTCTGTTTGATGTCCGTGAACATCACCCACATTGCCA
TCCAGGCCTTGAGAGAGGAGTGTCTCTCCAGAGAGTGTAATCGGCAGCAGAAGGTCATCCCCGTGGTGAA
CAGCTTCTATGCCGCCACATTCCTCCATCTCGCACATGTCTGGAGGACACAGCGGAAGACCATCTCAGAC
TCGGGCTTTGTCCTCAAAGGTGTGCTCTTTCTTCTGGGGAGGCCTAGGCTGAATGCACAGTGTCCCAGGT
CCAGAGAGCCCAAGGTGGTTGCTAGACTGGTTTTGGCTGCAGTTCTTCCCCATCCACACTTTCTCAAATT
CCAGCTTACCAAAATCTCCATCACCCACCCCCTGGAGTCTGCTAGTTCTCCTTTCTCTGCCCTGACTGTT
GCCCTTTTCTGGTCTTATACTTATGACAAGCATATATTCTGCCCAACTTTCTTGTACAAAGTGGTTGATA
TCCAGCACAGTGGCGGCCGCTCGAGTCTAGAGGGCCCGCGGTTCGAAACCAGCGGAGGCGGCGGAAGCGG
GGGAGGAGGCAGCGGCGGAGGCGGCAGCGGGGGCGGCGGAAGCGCTACCGGTAAGCCTATCCCTAACCCT
CTCCTCGGTCTCGATTCTACGCGTACCGGTATGGCTTCTAACTTTACTCAGTTCGTTCTCGTCGACAATG
GCGGAACTGGCGACGTGACTGTCGCCCCAAGCAACTTCGCTAACGGGGTCGCTGAATGGATCAGCTCTAA
CTCGCGATCACAGGCTTACAAAGTAACCTGTAGCGTTCGTCAGAGCTCTGCGCAGAATCGCAAATACACC
ATCAAAGTCGAGGTGCCTAAAGTGGCAACCCAGACTGTTGGTGGTGAAGAGCTTCCTGTAGCCGGATGGA
GATCTTACTTAAATATGGAACTAACCATTCCAATTTTCGCCACGAATTCCGACTGCGAGCTTATTGTTAA
GGCAATGCAAGGTCTCCTAAAAGATGGAAACCCGATTCCCTCGGCCATCGCGGCCAACTCCGGCATCTAC
GGAGGTGGAGGTGGATCTCGTACGGGTTAGTAATGAGTTTAAACCCGCTGATCAGCCTCGACTGTGCCTT
CTAGTTGCCAGCCATCTGTTGTTTGCCCCTCCCCCGTGCCTTCCTTGACCCTGGAAGGTGCCACTCCCAC
TGTCCTTTCCTAATAAAATGAGGAAATTGCATCGCATTGTCTGAGTAGGTGTCATTCTATTCTGGGGGGT
GGGGTGGGGCAGGACAGCAAGGGGGAGGATTGGGAAGACAATAGCAGGCATGCTGGGGATGCGGTGGGCT
CTATGGCTTCTGAGGCGGAAAGAACCAGCTGGGGCTCTAGGGGGTATCCCC
[124 nt withheld, positions 3412-3535]
C
[91 nt withheld, positions 3537-3627]
AGGGTGATGGTTCACGTACCTAGAAGTTCCTATTCCGAAGTTCCTATTCTCTAGAAAGTATAGGAACTTC
CTTGGCCAAAAAGCCTGAACTCACCGCGACGTCTGTCGAGAAGTTTCTGATCGAAAAGTTCGACAGCGTC
TCCGACCTGATGCAGCTCTCGGAGGGCGAAGAATCTCGTGCTTTCAGCTTCGATGTAGGAGGGCGTGGAT
ATGTCCTGCGGGTAAATAGCTGCGCCGATGGTTTCTACAAAGATCGTTATGTTTATCGGCACTTTGCATC
GGCCGCGCTCCCGATTCCGGAAGTGCTTGACATTGGGGAATTCAGCGAGAGCCTGACCTATTGCATCTCC
CGCCGTGCACAGGGTGTCACGTTGCAAGACCTGCCTGAAACCGAACTGCCCGCTGTTCTGCAGCCGGTCG
CGGAGGCCATGGATGCGATCGCTGCGGCCGATCTTAGCCAGACGAGCGGGTTCGGCCCATTCGGACCGCA
AGGAATCGGTCAATACACTACATGGCGTGATTTCATATGCGCGATTGCTGATCCCCATGTGTATCACTGG
CAAACTGTGATGGACGACACCGTCAGTGCGTCCGTCGCGCAGGCTCTCGATGAGCTGATGCTTTGGGCCG
AGGACTGCCCCGAAGTCCGGCACCTCGTGCACGCGGATTTCGGCTCCAACAATGTCCTGACGGACAATGG
CCGCATAACAGCGGTCATTGACTGGAGCGAGGCGATGTTCGGGGATTCCCAATACGAGGTCGCCAACATC
TTCTTCTGGAGGCCGTGGTTGGCTTGTATGGAGCAGCAGACGCGCTACTTCGAGCGGAGGCATCCGGAGC
TTGCAGGATCGCCGCGGCTCCGGGCGTATATGCTCCGCATTGGTCTTGACCAACTCTATCAGAGCTTGGT
TGACGGCAATTTCGATGATGCAGCTTGGGCGCAGGGTCGATGCGACGCAATCGTCCGATCCGGAGCCGGG
ACTGTCGGGCGTACACAAATCGCCCGCAGAAGCGCGGCCGTCTGGACCGATGGCTGTGTAGAAGTACTCG
CCGATAGTGGAAACCGACGCCCCAGCACTCGTCCGAGGGCAAAGGAATAGCACGTACTACGAGATTTCGA
TTCCACCGCCGCCTTCTATGAAAGGTTGGGCTTCGGAATCGTTTTCCGGGACGCCGGCTGGATGATCCTC
CAGCGCGGGGATCTCATGCTGGAGTTCTTCGCCCACCCCAACTTGTTTATTGCAGCTTATAATGGTTACA
AATAAAGCAATAGCATCACAAATTTCACAAATAAAGCATTTTTTTCACTGCATTCTAGTTGTGGTTTGTC
CAAACTCATCAATGTATCTTATCATGTCTGTATACCGTCGACCTCTAGCTAGAGCTTGGCGTAATCATGG
TCATAGCTGTTTCCTGTGTGAAATTGTTATCCGCTCACAATTCCACACAACATACGAGCCGGAAGCATAA
AGTGTAAAGCCTGGGGTGCCTAATGAGTGAGCTAACTCACATTAATTGCGTTGCGCTCACTGCCCGCTTT
CCAGTCGGGAAACCTGTCGTGCCAGCTGCATTAATGAATCGGCCAACGCGCGGGGAGAGGCGGTTTGCGT
ATTGGGCGCTCTTCCGCTTCCTCGCTCACTGACTCGCTGCGCTCGGTCGTTCGGCTGCGGCGAGCGGTAT
CAGCTCACTCAAAGGCGGTAATACGGTTATCCACAGAATCAGGGGATAACGCAGGAAAGAACATGTGAGC
AAAAGGCCAGCAAAAGGCCAGGAACCGTAAAAAGGCCGCGTTGCTGGCGTTTTTCCATAGGCTCCGCCCC
CCTGACGAGCATCACAAAAATCGACGCTCAAGTCAGAGGTGGCGAAACCCGACAGGACTATAAAGATACC
AGGCGTTTCCCCCTGGAAGCTCCCTCGTGCGCTCTCCTGTTCCGACCCTGCCGCTTACCGGATACCTGTC
CGCCTTTCTCCCTTCGGGAAGCGTGGCGCTTTCTCATAGCTCACGCTGTAGGTATCTCAGTTCGGTGTAG
GTCGTTCGCTCCAAGCTGGGCTGTGTGCACGAACCCCCCGTTCAGCCCGACCGCTGCGCCTTATCCGGTA
ACTATCGTCTTGAGTCCAACCCGGTAAGACACGACTTATCGCCACTGGCAGCAGCCACTGGTAACAGGAT
TAGCAGAGCGAGGTATGTAGGCGGTGCTACAGAGTTCTTGAAGTGGTGGCCTAACTACGGCTACACTAGA
AGAACAGTATTTGGTATCTGCGCTCTGCTGAAGCCAGTTACCTTCGGAAAAAGAGTTGGTAGCTCTTGAT
CCGGCAAACAAACCACCGCTGGTAGCGGTGGTTTTTTTGTTTGCAAGCAGCAGATTACGCGCAGAAAAAA
AGGATCTCAAGAAGATCCTTTGATCTTTTCTACGGGGTCTGACGCTCAGTGGAACGAAAACTCACGTTAA
GGGATTTTGGTCATGAGATTATCAAAAAGGATCTTCACCTAGATCCTTTTAAATTAAAAATGAAGTTTTA
AATCAATCTAAAGTATATATGAGTAAACTTGGTCTGACAGTTACCAATGCTTAATCAGTGAGGCACCTAT
CTCAGCGATCTGTCTATTTCGTTCATCCATAGTTGCCTGACTCCCCGTCGTGTAGATAACTACGATACGG
GAGGGCTTACCATCTGGCCCCAGTGCTGCAATGATACCGCGAGACCCACGCTCACCGGCTCCAGATTTAT
CAGCAATAAACCAGCCAGCCGGAAGGGCCGAGCGCAGAAGTGGTCCTGCAACTTTATCCGCCTCCATCCA
GTCTATTAATTGTTGCCGGGAAGCTAGAGTAAGTAGTTCGCCAGTTAATAGTTTGCGCAACGTTGTTGCC
ATTGCTACAGGCATCGTGGTGTCACGCTCGTCGTTTGGTATGGCTTCATTCAGCTCCGGTTCCCAACGAT
CAAGGCGAGTTACATGATCCCCCATGTTGTGCAAAAAAGCGGTTAGCTCCTTCGGTCCTCCGATCGTTGT
CAGAAGTAAGTTGGCCGCAGTGTTATCACTCATGGTTATGGCAGCACTGCATAATTCTCTTACTGTCATG
CCATCCGTAAGATGCTTTTCTGTGACTGGTGAGTACTCAACCAAGTCATTCTGAGAATAGTGTATGCGGC
GACCGAGTTGCTCTTGCCCGGCGTCAATACGGGATAATACCGCGCCACATAGCAGAACTTTAAAAGTGCT
CATCATTGGAAAACGTTCTTCGGGGCGAAAACTCTCAAGGATCTTACCGCTGTTGAGATCCAGTTCGATG
TAACCCACTCGTGCACCCAACTGATCTTCAGCATCTTTTACTTTCACCAGCGTTTCTGGGTGAGCAAAAA
CAGGAAGGCAAAATGCCGCAAAAAAGGGAATAAGGGCGACACGGAAATGTTGAATACTCATACTCTTCCT
TTTTCAATATTATTGAAGCATTTATCAGGGTTATTGTCTCATGAGCGGATACATATTTGAATGTATTTAG
AAAAATAAACAAATAGGGGTTCCGCGCACATTTCCCCGAAAAGTGCCACCTGACGTCGACGGATCGGGAG
ATCTCCCGATCCCCTATGGTGCACTCTCAGTACAATCTGCTCTGATGCCGCATAGTTAAGCCAGTATCTG
CTCCCTGCTTGTGTGTTGGAGGTCGCTGAGTAGTGCGCGAGCAAAATTTAAGCTACAACAAGGCAAGGCT
TGACCGACAATTGCATGAAGAATCTGCTTAGGGTTAGGCGTTTTGCGCTGCTTCGCGATGTACGGGCCAG
ATATACGCGTTGACATTGATTATTGACTAGGCTTTTGCAAAAAGCTTTGCAAAGATGGATAAAGTTTTAA
ACAGAGAGGAATCTTTGCAGCTAATGGACCTTCTAGGTCTTGAAAGGAGTGGGAATT
